>Addgene plasmid #14734 | pCGN R-Ras 38V, 66C | addgene partial sequence | sequence record 117525 | CMV-F 5'-CGCAAATGGGCGGTAGGCGTG-3'
CTATATAAGCAGAGCTCGTTTAGTGAACCGTCAGATCGCCTGGAGACGCCATCCACGCTGTTTTGACCTC
CATAGAAGACACCGGGACCGATCCAGCCTCCGGGGGATCTTGGTGGCGTGAAACTCCCGCACCTCTTCGG
CCAGCGCCTTGTAGAAGCGCGTATGGCTTCTAGCTATCCTTATGACGTGCCTGACTATGCCAGCCTGGGA
GGACCTTCTAGCGGATCCCATATGAGCTCTGGTGCTGCTTCCGGTACAGGTCGTGGTCGTCCACGTGGTG
GAGGTCCAGGTCCCGGGGACCCTCCGCCTAGCGAGACACACAAGCTTGTGGTCGTGGGTGGTGTCGGCGT
GGGCAAGAGCGCGCTGACCATCCAGTTCATCCAGTCCTACTTCGTGTCTGACTACGACCCCACTATTGAG
GACTCCTGCACGAAGATCTGCAGTGTGGATGGCATCCCAGCCCGGCTGGACATCCTGGACACCGCGGGCC
AGGAAGAGTTCGGGGCCATGAGAGAGCAGTACATGCGTGCTGGCCACGGCTTCCTGCTGGTGTTCGCCAT
TAATGACCGGCAGAGTTTCAACGAGGTGGGCAAGCTCTTCACGCAGATTCTGCGGGTCAAGGACCGCGAC
GACTTCCCCGTTGTGTTGGTCGGGAACAAGGCAGATCTGGAGTCACAGCGCCAGGTCCCCCGATCAGAAG
CCTCTGCCTTCGGCGCCTCCCACCACGTAGCCTACTTTGAGGCCTCGGCCAAACTGCGTCTCAACGTGGA
CGAGGCTTTTGAGCAGCTGGTGCGGGCTGTCCGGAAATACCAGGAACAAGAGCTCCCACCGAGCCCTCCC
AGTGCCCCCAGGAAGAAGGGCGGGGGCTGCCCCTGCGTCCTCCTGTAGGATCCTGAGAACTTCAGGGTGA
GTTTGGGGACCCTTGATT
