[The description below was written by a language model from this plasmid's Addgene catalogue record.]
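Description:
pCGN R-Ras 38V, 66C is a mammalian expression plasmid built on the pCGN backbone (about 7.5 kb without insert) that carries a mutant form of human R-Ras (RRAS). It is maintained in E. coli as a high-copy plasmid under ampicillin selection, and it carries a hygromycin marker that allows selection of stably transfected mammalian cells. The record does not explicitly name the promoter. A CMV forward primer is listed for sequencing across the 5′ end of the insert, which suggests that a CMV promoter lies upstream of the cloning site.

The insert is roughly 680 bp and was cloned into a single BamHI site, which is retained at both ends, so insert orientation is not fixed by the cloning strategy itself. The backbone supplies an N-terminal HA epitope tag, so the protein is made as HA-R-Ras and can be detected or immunoprecipitated with anti-HA antibodies regardless of the mutations it carries. Two substitutions are recorded, 38V and 66C. Position 38 of R-Ras corresponds to residue 12 of H-Ras, and a valine there is generally known as an activating, GTPase-deficient change. The record does not say what the 66C substitution does. It sits at a position that would align with the effector-binding region of Ras proteins, so it may be an effector-domain variant in the activated background, but this is an inference.

The plasmid belongs to a collection of expression vectors generated for analysing Ras family protein function. It suits transient or stable expression of tagged mutant R-Ras in cultured mammalian cells for signalling and transformation studies.
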