Addgene plasmid #14734: pCGN R-Ras 38V, 66C
Depositing lab: Adrienne Cox. Depositing organization: University of North Carolina at Chapel Hill. Publication: Mammalian expression vectors for Ras family proteins: generation and use of expression constructs to analyze Ras family function. Fiordalisi JJ, Johnson RL 2nd, Ulku AS, Der CJ, Cox AD. Methods Enzymol. 2001;332:3-36. doi: 10.1016/s0076-6879(01)32189-4. PubMed 11305105.
Backbone
  Vector backbone: pCGN
  Backbone size w/o insert (bp): 7500
  Vector type: Mammalian Expression
  Selectable markers: Hygromycin
Growth in bacteria
  Bacterial resistance: Ampicillin, 100 μg/mL
  Growth temperature: 37°C
  Growth strain: DH5alpha
  Copy number: High Copy
Gene/Insert
  Gene/Insert name: R-ras
  Species: H. sapiens (human)
  Insert size (bp): 680
  Mutation: 38V, 66C
  Entrez Gene: RRAS (a.k.a. R-Ras)
  Tag / fusion protein: HA (N terminal on backbone)
  Cloning method: Restriction Enzyme; 5′ cloning site BamHI (not destroyed); 3′ cloning site BamHI (not destroyed)
  Sequencing primers: 5′ CMV-F
Terms and licenses: Academic/Nonprofit Terms; Industry Terms: Not Available to Industry
How to cite: pCGN R-Ras 38V, 66C was a gift from Adrienne Cox (Addgene plasmid # 14734 ; http://n2t.net/addgene:14734 ; RRID:Addgene_14734)
